Addgene plasmid #242699: pLenti-shControl
Purpose: shRNA control
Depositing lab: Xingguo Zhu. Depositing organization: Augusta University.
Backbone
  Vector backbone: pLKO.1
  Vector type: Lentiviral
  Selectable markers: Puromycin
Growth in bacteria
  Bacterial resistance: Ampicillin, 100 μg/mL
  Growth temperature: 37°C
  Growth strain: NEB Stable
  Copy number: High Copy
Gene/Insert
  Gene/Insert name: shControl
  gRNA/shRNA sequence: CCTAAGGTTAAGTCGCCCTCG
  Species: Synthetic
  Insert size (bp): 58
  Cloning method: Restriction Enzyme; 5′ cloning site AgeI (destroyed during cloning); 3′ cloning site EcoRI (not destroyed)
  Sequencing primers: 5′ common; 3′ common
Terms and licenses: Academic/Nonprofit Terms; Industry Terms: Not Available to Industry
How to cite: pLenti-shControl was a gift from Xingguo Zhu (Addgene plasmid # 242699 ; http://n2t.net/addgene:242699 ; RRID:Addgene_242699)
