[The description below was written by a language model from this plasmid's Addgene catalogue record and pLannotate feature annotations shown in this document.]
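Description:
pLenti-shControl is a lentiviral shRNA vector built on the pLKO.1 backbone and intended as a control for RNA-interference experiments. It is propagated in E. coli as a high-copy plasmid through a ColE1/pUC-type origin with ampicillin selection from the β-lactamase gene. An f1 origin, an SV40 origin and remnants of a lac/lacZα cloning region with flanking T3 and T7 promoters are also present as carry-overs from the parental plasmid.

The payload is a 58 bp synthetic hairpin insert, shControl, cloned between the AgeI and EcoRI sites (the AgeI site was destroyed by cloning, while EcoRI remains). This position lies downstream of the human U6 promoter, an RNA polymerase III promoter suited to producing short hairpin transcripts. The insert itself is not annotated in the feature table, but the gap between the U6 promoter and the cPPT/CTS element fits that placement. The record calls it only an shRNA control of synthetic origin; it does not state what, if anything, the hairpin targets.

A second cassette uses the human PGK promoter to drive puromycin N-acetyltransferase, so transduced mammalian cells can be selected with puromycin. The viral framework is third-generation in style. An RSV promoter fused to a truncated HIV-1 5' LTR drives genomic RNA production in packaging cells. The Ψ packaging signal with a gag fragment, the RRE and the cPPT/CTS support encapsidation, Rev-dependent nuclear export and efficient transduction. The ΔU3 self-inactivating 3' LTR disables LTR promoter activity after integration. The vector is typically packaged into lentivirus and used alongside gene-specific shRNA constructs in the same backbone, as a baseline for the effects of transduction, selection and hairpin expression.
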