Features (pLannotate 1.2.2; 25 found; start..end, strand, type, name):
    529..1128    +  CDS            PuroR: puromycin N-acetyltransferase; pac from Streptomyces alboniger; confers resistance to puromycin
   1171..1254    +  CDS            nef (fragment): NEF_HV1Z2 - Experimental evidence at protein level: Swiss-Prot protein existence level 1. Extracellular Nef protein targets CD4(+) T-lymphocytes for apoptosis by interacting with CXCR4 surface receptors. From Human immunodeficiency virus type 1 group M subtype D (isolate Z2/CDC-Z34) (HIV-1).
   1256..1489    +  LTR            3' LTR (ΔU3): self-inactivating 3' long terminal repeat (LTR) from HIV-1
   1561..1682    +  polyA_signal   SV40 poly(A) signal: SV40 polyadenylation signal
   1722..1857    +  rep_origin     SV40 ori: SV40 origin of replication
   1878..1896    -  promoter       T7 promoter: promoter for bacteriophage T7 RNA polymerase
   1904..2059    +  CDS            lacZα (fragment): LacZα fragment of β-galactosidase; lacZ fragment
   2064..2492    +  rep_origin     f1 ori (sequence partly withheld): f1 bacteriophage origin of replication; arrow indicates direction of (+) strand synthesis
   2545..2649    +  promoter       AmpR promoter: bla
   2650..3510    +  CDS            AmpR: β-lactamase; bla; confers resistance to ampicillin, carbenicillin, and related antibiotics
   3681..4269    +  rep_origin     ori: high-copy-number ColE1/pMB1/pBR322/pUC origin of replication
   4452..4544    +  CDS            lacI (fragment): lac repressor; lacI; The lac repressor binds to the lac operator to inhibit transcription in E. coli. This inhibition can be relieved by adding lactose or isopropyl-β-D-thiogalactopyranoside (IPTG).
   4557..4578    +  protein_bind   CAP binding site: CAP binding activates transcription in the presence of cAMP. E. coli catabolite activator protein
   4593..4623    +  promoter       lac promoter: promoter for the E. coli lac operon
   4631..4647    +  protein_bind   lac operator: The lac repressor binds to the lac operator to inhibit transcription in E. coli. This inhibition can be relieved by adding lactose or isopropyl-β-D-thiogalactopyranoside (IPTG). lac repressor encoded by lacI
   4692..4710    +  promoter       T3 promoter: promoter for bacteriophage T3 RNA polymerase
   4738..4964    +  promoter       RSV promoter: Rous sarcoma virus enhancer/promoter
   4965..5145    +  LTR            5' LTR (truncated): truncated 5' long terminal repeat (LTR) from HIV-1
   5192..5317    +  misc_feature   HIV-1 Ψ: packaging signal of human immunodeficiency virus type 1
   5301..5664    +  CDS            HIV-1 gag (fragment): gag protein from human immunodeficiency virus 1; gag
   5810..6043    +  misc_feature   RRE: The Rev response element (RRE) of HIV-1 allows for Rev-dependent mRNA export from the nucleus to the cytoplasm.
   6420..6520    +  CDS            Rev (fragment): human immunodeficiency virus 1 (HIV-1) Rev protein; rev; enhances nuclear export of unspliced and incompletely spliced viral mRNAs
   6570..6810    +  promoter       U6 promoter: RNA polymerase III promoter for human U6 snRNA
   6916..7033    +  misc_feature   cPPT/CTS: central polypurine tract and central termination sequence of HIV-1
   7082..507     +  promoter       hPGK promoter (across the origin): human phosphoglycerate kinase 1 promoter
>Addgene plasmid #242699 | pLenti-shControl | addgene full sequence | sequence record 487617 | Addgene NGS Result
TTGGGGTTGCGCCTTTTCCAAGGCAGCCCTGGGTTTGCGCAGGGACGCGGCTGCTCTGGGCGTGGTTCCG
GGAAACGCAGCGGCGCCGACCCTGGGTCTCGCACATTCTTCACGTCCGTTCGCAGCGTCACCCGGATCTT
CGCCGCTACCCTTGTGGGCCCCCCGGCGACGCTTCCTGCTCCGCCCCTAAGTCGGGAAGGTTCCTTGCGG
TTCGCGGCGTGCCGGACGTGACAAACGGAAGCCGCACGTCTCACTAGTACCCTCGCAGACGGACAGCGCC
AGGGAGCAATGGCAGCGCGCCGACCGCGATGGGCTGTGGCCAATAGCGGCTGCTCAGCAGGGCGCGCCGA
GAGCAGCGGCCGGGAAGGGGCGGTGCGGGAGGCGGGGTGTGGGGCGGTAGTGTGGGCCCTGTTCCTGCCC
GCGCGGTGTTCCGCATTCTGCAAGCCTCCGGAGCGCACGTCGGCAGTCGGCTCCCTCGTTGACCGAATCA
CCGACCTCTCTCCCCAGGGGGATCCACCGGAGCTTACCATGACCGAGTACAAGCCCACGGTGCGCCTCGC
CACCCGCGACGACGTCCCCAGGGCCGTACGCACCCTCGCCGCCGCGTTCGCCGACTACCCCGCCACGCGC
CACACCGTCGATCCGGACCGCCACATCGAGCGGGTCACCGAGCTGCAAGAACTCTTCCTCACGCGCGTCG
GGCTCGACATCGGCAAGGTGTGGGTCGCGGACGACGGCGCCGCGGTGGCGGTCTGGACCACGCCGGAGAG
CGTCGAAGCGGGGGCGGTGTTCGCCGAGATCGGCCCGCGCATGGCCGAGTTGAGCGGTTCCCGGCTGGCC
GCGCAGCAACAGATGGAAGGCCTCCTGGCGCCGCACCGGCCCAAGGAGCCCGCGTGGTTCCTGGCCACCG
TCGGCGTCTCGCCCGACCACCAGGGCAAGGGTCTGGGCAGCGCCGTCGTGCTCCCCGGAGTGGAGGCGGC
CGAGCGCGCCGGGGTGCCCGCCTTCCTGGAGACCTCCGCGCCCCGCAACCTCCCCTTCTACGAGCGGCTC
GGCTTCACCGTCACCGCCGACGTCGAGGTGCCCGAAGGACCGCGCACCTGGTGCATGACCCGCAAGCCCG
GTGCCTGACGCCCGCCCCACGACCCGCAGCGCCCGACCGAAAGGAGCGCACGACCCCATGCATCGGTACC
TTTAAGACCAATGACTTACAAGGCAGCTGTAGATCTTAGCCACTTTTTAAAAGAAAAGGGGGGACTGGAA
GGGCTAATTCACTCCCAACGAAGACAAGATCTGCTTTTTGCTTGTACTGGGTCTCTCTGGTTAGACCAGA
TCTGAGCCTGGGAGCTCTCTGGCTAACTAGGGAACCCACTGCTTAAGCCTCAATAAAGCTTGCCTTGAGT
GCTTCAAGTAGTGTGTGCCCGTCTGTTGTGTGACTCTGGTAACTAGAGATCCCTCAGACCCTTTTAGTCA
GTGTGGAAAATCTCTAGCAGTAGTAGTTCATGTCATCTTATTATTCAGTATTTATAACTTGCAAAGAAAT
GAATATCAGAGAGTGAGAGGAACTTGTTTATTGCAGCTTATAATGGTTACAAATAAAGCAATAGCATCAC
AAATTTCACAAATAAAGCATTTTTTTCACTGCATTCTAGTTGTGGTTTGTCCAAACTCATCAATGTATCT
TATCATGTCTGGCTCTAGCTATCCCGCCCCTAACTCCGCCCATCCCGCCCCTAACTCCGCCCAGTTCCGC
CCATTCTCCGCCCCATGGCTGACTAATTTTTTTTATTTATGCAGAGGCCGAGGCCGCCTCGGCCTCTGAG
CTATTCCAGAAGTAGTGAGGAGGCTTTTTTGGAGGCCTAGGGACGTACCCAATTCGCCCTATAGTGAGTC
GTATTACGCGCGCTCACTGGCCGTCGTTTTACAACGTCGTGACTGGGAAAACCCTGGCGTTACCCAACTT
AATCGCCTTGCAGCACATCCCCCTTTCGCCAGCTGGCGTAATAGCGAAGAGGCCCGCACCGATCGCCCTT
CCCAACAGTTGCGCAGCCTGAATGGCGAATGGG
[124 nt withheld, positions 2064-2187]
C
[91 nt withheld, positions 2189-2279]
A
[49 nt withheld, positions 2281-2329]
CCTTTGACGTTGGAGTCCACGTTCTTT
[37 nt withheld, positions 2357-2393]
ACCCTATCTCGGTCTATTCTTTTGATTTATAAGGGATTTTGCCGATTTCGGCCTATTGGTTAAAAAATGA
GCTGATTTAACAAAAATTTAACGCGAATTTTAACAAAATATTAACGCTTACAATTTAGGTGGCACTTTTC
GGGGAAATGTGCGCGGAACCCCTATTTGTTTATTTTTCTAAATACATTCAAATATGTATCCGCTCATGAG
ACAATAACCCTGATAAATGCTTCAATAATATTGAAAAAGGAAGAGTATGAGTATTCAACATTTCCGTGTC
GCCCTTATTCCCTTTTTTGCGGCATTTTGCCTTCCTGTTTTTGCTCACCCAGAAACGCTGGTGAAAGTAA
AAGATGCTGAAGATCAGTTGGGTGCACGAGTGGGTTACATCGAACTGGATCTCAACAGCGGTAAGATCCT
TGAGAGTTTTCGCCCCGAAGAACGTTTTCCAATGATGAGCACTTTTAAAGTTCTGCTATGTGGCGCGGTA
TTATCCCGTATTGACGCCGGGCAAGAGCAACTCGGTCGCCGCATACACTATTCTCAGAATGACTTGGTTG
AGTACTCACCAGTCACAGAAAAGCATCTTACGGATGGCATGACAGTAAGAGAATTATGCAGTGCTGCCAT
AACCATGAGTGATAACACTGCGGCCAACTTACTTCTGACAACGATCGGAGGACCGAAGGAGCTAACCGCT
TTTTTGCACAACATGGGGGATCATGTAACTCGCCTTGATCGTTGGGAACCGGAGCTGAATGAAGCCATAC
CAAACGACGAGCGTGACACCACGATGCCTGTAGCAATGGCAACAACGTTGCGCAAACTATTAACTGGCGA
ACTACTTACTCTAGCTTCCCGGCAACAATTAATAGACTGGATGGAGGCGGATAAAGTTGCAGGACCACTT
CTGCGCTCGGCCCTTCCGGCTGGCTGGTTTATTGCTGATAAATCTGGAGCCGGTGAGCGTGGGTCTCGCG
GTATCATTGCAGCACTGGGGCCAGATGGTAAGCCCTCCCGTATCGTAGTTATCTACACGACGGGGAGTCA
GGCAACTATGGATGAACGAAATAGACAGATCGCTGAGATAGGTGCCTCACTGATTAAGCATTGGTAACTG
TCAGACCAAGTTTACTCATATATACTTTAGATTGATTTAAAACTTCATTTTTAATTTAAAAGGATCTAGG
TGAAGATCCTTTTTGATAATCTCATGACCAAAATCCCTTAACGTGAGTTTTCGTTCCACTGAGCGTCAGA
CCCCGTAGAAAAGATCAAAGGATCTTCTTGAGATCCTTTTTTTCTGCGCGTAATCTGCTGCTTGCAAACA
AAAAAACCACCGCTACCAGCGGTGGTTTGTTTGCCGGATCAAGAGCTACCAACTCTTTTTCCGAAGGTAA
CTGGCTTCAGCAGAGCGCAGATACCAAATACTGTTCTTCTAGTGTAGCCGTAGTTAGGCCACCACTTCAA
GAACTCTGTAGCACCGCCTACATACCTCGCTCTGCTAATCCTGTTACCAGTGGCTGCTGCCAGTGGCGAT
AAGTCGTGTCTTACCGGGTTGGACTCAAGACGATAGTTACCGGATAAGGCGCAGCGGTCGGGCTGAACGG
GGGGTTCGTGCACACAGCCCAGCTTGGAGCGAACGACCTACACCGAACTGAGATACCTACAGCGTGAGCT
ATGAGAAAGCGCCACGCTTCCCGAAGGGAGAAAGGCGGACAGGTATCCGGTAAGCGGCAGGGTCGGAACA
GGAGAGCGCACGAGGGAGCTTCCAGGGGGAAACGCCTGGTATCTTTATAGTCCTGTCGGGTTTCGCCACC
TCTGACTTGAGCGTCGATTTTTGTGATGCTCGTCAGGGGGGCGGAGCCTATGGAAAAACGCCAGCAACGC
GGCCTTTTTACGGTTCCTGGCCTTTTGCTGGCCTTTTGCTCACATGTTCTTTCCTGCGTTATCCCCTGAT
TCTGTGGATAACCGTATTACCGCCTTTGAGTGAGCTGATACCGCTCGCCGCAGCCGAACGACCGAGCGCA
GCGAGTCAGTGAGCGAGGAAGCGGAAGAGCGCCCAATACGCAAACCGCCTCTCCCCGCGCGTTGGCCGAT
TCATTAATGCAGCTGGCACGACAGGTTTCCCGACTGGAAAGCGGGCAGTGAGCGCAACGCAATTAATGTG
AGTTAGCTCACTCATTAGGCACCCCAGGCTTTACACTTTATGCTTCCGGCTCGTATGTTGTGTGGAATTG
TGAGCGGATAACAATTTCACACAGGAAACAGCTATGACCATGATTACGCCAAGCGCGCAATTAACCCTCA
CTAAAGGGAACAAAAGCTGGAGCTGCAAGCTTAATGTAGTCTTATGCAATACTCTTGTAGTCTTGCAACA
TGGTAACGATGAGTTAGCAACATGCCTTACAAGGAGAGAAAAAGCACCGTGCATGCCGATTGGTGGAAGT
AAGGTGGTACGATCGTGCCTTATTAGGAAGGCAACAGACGGGTCTGACATGGATTGGACGAACCACTGAA
TTGCCGCATTGCAGAGATATTGTATTTAAGTGCCTAGCTCGATACATAAACGGGTCTCTCTGGTTAGACC
AGATCTGAGCCTGGGAGCTCTCTGGCTAACTAGGGAACCCACTGCTTAAGCCTCAATAAAGCTTGCCTTG
AGTGCTTCAAGTAGTGTGTGCCCGTCTGTTGTGTGACTCTGGTAACTAGAGATCCCTCAGACCCTTTTAG
TCAGTGTGGAAAATCTCTAGCAGTGGCGCCCGAACAGGGACTTGAAAGCGAAAGGGAAACCAGAGGAGCT
CTCTCGACGCAGGACTCGGCTTGCTGAAGCGCGCACGGCAAGAGGCGAGGGGCGGCGACTGGTGAGTACG
CCAAAAATTTTGACTAGCGGAGGCTAGAAGGAGAGAGATGGGTGCGAGAGCGTCAGTATTAAGCGGGGGA
GAATTAGATCGCGATGGGAAAAAATTCGGTTAAGGCCAGGGGGAAAGAAAAAATATAAATTAAAACATAT
AGTATGGGCAAGCAGGGAGCTAGAACGATTCGCAGTTAATCCTGGCCTGTTAGAAACATCAGAAGGCTGT
AGACAAATACTGGGACAGCTACAACCATCCCTTCAGACAGGATCAGAAGAACTTAGATCATTATATAATA
CAGTAGCAACCCTCTATTGTGTGCATCAAAGGATAGAGATAAAAGACACCAAGGAAGCTTTAGACAAGAT
AGAGGAAGAGCAAAACAAAAGTAAGACCACCGCACAGCAAGCGGCCGCTGATCTTCAGACCTGGAGGAGG
AGATATGAGGGACAATTGGAGAAGTGAATTATATAAATATAAAGTAGTAAAAATTGAACCATTAGGAGTA
GCACCCACCAAGGCAAAGAGAAGAGTGGTGCAGAGAGAAAAAAGAGCAGTGGGAATAGGAGCTTTGTTCC
TTGGGTTCTTGGGAGCAGCAGGAAGCACTATGGGCGCAGCGTCAATGACGCTGACGGTACAGGCCAGACA
ATTATTGTCTGGTATAGTGCAGCAGCAGAACAATTTGCTGAGGGCTATTGAGGCGCAACAGCATCTGTTG
CAACTCACAGTCTGGGGCATCAAGCAGCTCCAGGCAAGAATCCTGGCTGTGGAAAGATACCTAAAGGATC
AACAGCTCCTGGGGATTTGGGGTTGCTCTGGAAAACTCATTTGCACCACTGCTGTGCCTTGGAATGCTAG
TTGGAGTAATAAATCTCTGGAACAGATTTGGAATCACACGACCTGGATGGAGTGGGACAGAGAAATTAAC
AATTACACAAGCTTAATACACTCCTTAATTGAAGAATCGCAAAACCAGCAAGAAAAGAATGAACAAGAAT
TATTGGAATTAGATAAATGGGCAAGTTTGTGGAATTGGTTTAACATAACAAATTGGCTGTGGTATATAAA
ATTATTCATAATGATAGTAGGAGGCTTGGTAGGTTTAAGAATAGTTTTTGCTGTACTTTCTATAGTGAAT
AGAGTTAGGCAGGGATATTCACCATTATCGTTTCAGACCCACCTCCCAACCCCGAGGGGACCCGACAGGC
CCGAAGGAATAGAAGAAGAAGGTGGAGAGAGAGACAGAGACAGATCCATTCGATTAGTGAACGGATCTCG
ACGGTATCGATCACGAGACTAGCCTCGAGCGGCCGCCCCCTTCACCGAGGGCCTATTTCCCATGATTCCT
TCATATTTGCATATACGATACAAGGCTGTTAGAGAGATAATTGGAATTAATTTGACTGTAAACACAAAGA
TATTAGTACAAAATACGTGACGTAGAAAGTAATAATTTCTTGGGTAGTTTGCAGTTTTAAAATTATGTTT
TAAAATGGACTATCATATGCTTACCGTAACTTGAAAGTATTTCGATTTCTTGGCTTTATATATCTTGTGG
AAAGGACGAAACACCGGTCCTAAGGTTAAGTCGCCCTCGCTCGAGCGAGGGCGACTTAACCTTAGGTTTT
TGAATTCTCGACCTCGAGACAAATGGCAGTATTCATCCACAATTTTAAAAGAAAAGGGGGGATTGGGGGG
TACAGTGCAGGGGAAAGAATAGTAGACATAATAGCAACAGACATACAAACTAAAGAATTACAAAAACAAA
TTACAAAAATTCAAAATTTTCGGGTTTATTACAGGGACAGCAGAGATCCACTTTGGCCGCGGCTCGAGGG
GG
